>Addgene plasmid #229058 | pmirGLO-mir1-8mer4x (pEZ184) | addgene full sequence | sequence record 454992 | Addgene NGS Result
AAATCGAATTTTAACAAAATATTAACGCTTACAATTTCCTGATGCGGTATTTTCTCCTTACGCATCTGTG
CGGTATTTCACACCGCATACGCGGATCTGCGCAGCACCATGGCCTGAAATAACCTCTGAAAGAGGAACTT
GGTTAGGTACCTTCTGAGGCGGAAAGAACCAGCTGTGGAATGTGTGTCAGTTAGGGTGTGGAAAGTCCCC
AGGCTCCCCAGCAGGCAGAAGTATGCAAAGCATGCATCTCAATTAGTCAGCAACCAGGTGTGGAAAGTCC
CCAGGCTCCCCAGCAGGCAGAAGTATGCAAAGCATGCATCTCAATTAGTCAGCAACCATAGTCCCGCCCC
TAACTCCGCCCATCCCGCCCCTAACTCCGCCCAGTTCCGCCCATTCTCCGCCCCATGGCTGACTAATTTT
TTTTATTTATGCAGAGGCCGAGGCCGCCTCGGCCTCTGAGCTATTCCAGAAGTAGTGAGGAGGCTTTTTT
GGAGGCCTAGGCTTTTGCAAAAAGCTTGATTCTTCTGACACAACAGTCTCGAACCAAAGGCTGGAGCCAC
CATGGCTTCCAAGGTGTACGACCCCGAGCAACGCAAACGCATGATCACTGGGCCTCAGTGGTGGGCTCGC
TGCAAGCAAATGAACGTGCTGGACTCCTTCATCAACTACTATGATTCCGAGAAGCACGCCGAGAACGCCG
TGATTTTTCTGCATGGTAACGCTGCCTCCAGCTACCTGTGGAGGCACGTCGTGCCTCACATCGAGCCCGT
GGCTAGATGCATCATCCCTGATCTGATCGGAATGGGTAAGTCCGGCAAGAGCGGGAATGGCTCATATCGC
CTCCTGGATCACTACAAGTACCTCACCGCTTGGTTCGAGCTGCTGAACCTTCCAAAGAAAATCATCTTTG
TGGGCCACGACTGGGGGGCTTGTCTGGCCTTTCACTACTCCTACGAGCACCAAGACAAGATCAAGGCCAT
CGTCCATGCTGAGAGTGTCGTGGACGTGATCGAGTCCTGGGACGAGTGGCCTGACATCGAGGAGGATATC
GCCCTGATCAAGAGCGAAGAGGGCGAGAAAATGGTGCTTGAGAATAACTTCTTCGTCGAGACCATGCTCC
CAAGCAAGATCATGCGGAAACTGGAGCCTGAGGAGTTCGCTGCCTACCTGGAGCCATTCAAGGAGAAGGG
CGAGGTTAGACGGCCTACCCTCTCCTGGCCTCGCGAGATCCCTCTCGTTAAGGGAGGCAAGCCCGACGTC
GTCCAGATTGTCCGCAACTACAACGCCTACCTTCGGGCCAGCGACGATCTGCCTAAGATGTTCATCGAGT
CCGACCCTGGGTTCTTTTCCAACGCTATTGTCGAGGGAGCTAAGAAGTTCCCTAACACCGAGTTCGTGAA
GGTGAAGGGCCTCCACTTCAGCCAGGAGGACGCTCCAGATGAAATGGGTAAGTACATCAAGAGCTTCGTG
GAGCGCGTGCTGAAGAACGAGCAGACCGGTGGTGGGAGCGGAGGTGGCGGATCAGGTGGCGGAGGCTCCG
GAGGGATTGAACAAGATGGATTGCACGCAGGTTCTCCGGCCGCTTGGGTGGAGAGGCTATTCGGCTATGA
CTGGGCACAACAGACAATCGGCTGCTCTGATGCCGCCGTGTTCCGGCTGTCAGCGCAGGGGCGCCCGGTT
CTTTTTGTCAAGACCGACCTGTCCGGTGCCCTGAATGAACTGCAGGACGAGGCAGCGCGGCTATCGTGGC
TGGCCACGACGGGCGTTCCTTGCGCAGCTGTGCTCGACGTTGTCACTGAAGCGGGAAGGGACTGGCTGCT
ATTGGGCGAAGTGCCGGGGCAGGATCTCCTGTCATCTCACCTTGCTCCTGCCGAGAAAGTATCCATCATG
GCTGATGCAATGCGGCGGCTGCATACGCTTGATCCGGCTACCTGCCCATTCGACCACCAAGCGAAACATC
GCATCGAGCGAGCACGTACTCGGATGGAAGCCGGTCTTGTCGATCAGGATGATCTGGACGAAGAGCATCA
GGGGCTCGCGCCAGCCGAACTGTTCGCCAGGCTCAAGGCGCGCATGCCCGACGGCGAGGATCTCGTCGTG
ACCCATGGCGATGCCTGCTTGCCGAATATCATGGTGGAAAATGGCCGCTTTTCTGGATTCATCGACTGTG
GCCGGCTGGGTGTGGCGGACCGCTATCAGGACATAGCGTTGGCTACCCGTGATATTGCTGAAGAGCTTGG
CGGCGAATGGGCTGACCGCTTCCTCGTGCTTTACGGTATCGCCGCTCCCGATTCGCAGCGCATCGCCTTC
TATCGCCTTCTTGACGAGTTCTTCTGAGCGGGACTCTGGGGTTCGAAATGACCGACCAAGCGACGCCCAA
CCTGCCATCACGATGGCCGCAATAAAATATCTTTATTTTCATTACATCTGTGTGTTGGTTTTTTGTGTGA
ATCGATAGCGATAAGGATCCTCTTTGCGCTTGCGTTTTCCCTTGTCCAGATAGCCCAGTAGCTGACATTC
ATCCGGGGTCAGCACCGTTTCTGCGGACTGGCTTTCTACGTAATGGTTTCTTAGACGTCAGGTGGCACTT
TTCGGGGAAATGTGCGCGGAACCCCTATTTGTTTATTTTTCTAAATACATTCAAATATGTATCCGCTCAT
GAGACAATAACCCTGATAAATGCTTCAATAATATTGAAAAAGGAAGAGTATGAGTATTCAACATTTCCGT
GTCGCCCTTATTCCCTTTTTTGCGGCATTTTGCCTTCCTGTTTTTGCTCACCCAGAAACGCTGGTGAAAG
TAAAAGATGCTGAAGATCAGTTGGGTGCACGAGTGGGTTACATCGAACTGGATCTCAACAGCGGTAAGAT
CCTTGAGAGTTTTCGCCCCGAAGAACGTTTTCCAATGATGAGCACTTTCAAAGTTCTGCTATGTGGCGCG
GTATTATCCCGTATTGACGCCGGGCAAGAGCAACTCGGTCGCCGCATACACTATTCTCAGAATGACTTGG
TTGAGTACTCACCAGTCACAGAAAAGCATCTTACGGATGGCATGACAGTAAGAGAATTATGCAGTGCTGC
CATAACCATGAGTGATAACACTGCGGCCAACTTACTTCTGACAACTATCGGAGGACCGAAGGAGCTAACC
GCTTTTTTGCACAACATGGGGGATCATGTAACTCGCCTTGATCGTTGGGAACCGGAGCTGAATGAAGCCA
TACCAAACGACGAGCGTGACACCACGATGCCTGTAGCAATGGCAACAACGTTGCGCAAACTATTAACTGG
CGAACTACTTACTCTAGCTTCCCGGCAACAATTAATAGACTGGATGGAGGCGGATAAAGTTGCAGGACCA
CTTCTGCGCTCGGCCCTTCCGGCTGGCTGGTTTATTGCTGATAAATCTGGAGCCGGTGAGCGTGGGTCTC
GCGGTATCATTGCAGCACTGGGGCCAGATGGTAAGCCCTCCCGTATCGTAGTTATCTACACGACGGGGAG
TCAGGCAACTATGGATGAACGAAATAGACAGATCGCTGAGATAGGTGCCTCACTGATTAAGCATTGGTAA
TTCGAAATGACCGACCAAGCGACGCCCAACCGGTATCAGCTCACTCAAAGGCGGTAATACGGTTATCCAC
AGAATCAGGGGATAACGCAGGAAAGAACATGTGAGCAAAAGGCCAGCAAAAGGCCAGGAACCGTAAAAAG
GCCGCGTTGCTGGCGTTTTTCCATAGGCTCCGCCCCCCTGACGAGCATCACAAAAATCGACGCTCAAGTC
AGAGGTGGCGAAACCCGACAGGACTATAAAGATACCAGGCGTTTCCCCCTGGAAGCTCCCTCGTGCGCTC
TCCTGTTCCGACCCTGCCGCTTACCGGATACCTGTCCGCCTTTCTCCCTTCGGGAAGCGTGGCGCTTTCT
CATAGCTCACGCTGTAGGTATCTCAGTTCGGTGTAGGTCGTTCGCTCCAAGCTGGGCTGTGTGCACGAAC
CCCCCGTTCAGCCCGACCGCTGCGCCTTATCCGGTAACTATCGTCTTGAGTCCAACCCGGTAAGACACGA
CTTATCGCCACTGGCAGCAGCCACTGGTAACAGGATTAGCAGAGCGAGGTATGTAGGCGGTGCTACAGAG
TTCTTGAAGTGGTGGCCTAACTACGGCTACACTAGAAGGACAGTATTTGGTATCTGCGCTCTGCTGAAGC
CAGTTACCTTCGGAAAAAGAGTTGGTAGCTCTTGATCCGGCAAACAAACCACCGCTGGTAGCGGTGGTTT
TTTTGTTTGCAAGCAGCAGATTACGCGCAGAAAAAAAGGATTTCAAGAAGATCCTTTGATCTTTTCTACG
GGGTCTGACGCTCAGTGGAACGAAAACTCACGTTAAGGGATTTTGGTCATGAGATTATCAAAAAGGATCT
TCACCTAGATCCTTTTATAGTCCGGAAATACAGGAACGCACGCTGGATGGCCCTTCGCTGGGATGGTGAA
ACCATGAAAAATGGCAGCTTCAGTGGATTAAGTGGGGGTAATGTGGCCTGTACCCTCTGGTTGCATAGGT
ATTCATACGGTTAAAATTTATCAGGCGCGATTGCGGCAGTTTTTCGGGTGGTTTGTTGCCATTTTTACCT
GTCTGCTGCCGTGATCGCGCTGAACGCGTTTTAGCGGTGCGTACAATTAAGGGATTATGGTAAATCCACT
TACTGTCTGCCCTCGTAGCCATCGAGATAAACCGCAGTACTCCGGCCACGATGCGTCCGGCGTAGAGGAT
CGAGATCTACCGGGTAGGGGAGGCGCTTTTCCCAAGGCAGTCTGGAGCATGCGCTTTAGCAGCCCCGCTG
GGCACTTGGCGCTACACAAGTGGCCTCTGGCCTCGCACACATTCCACATCCACCGGTAGGCGCCAACCGG
CTCCGTTCTTTGGTGGCCCCTTCGCGCCACCTTCTACTCCTCCCCTAGTCAGGAAGTTCCCCCCCGCCCC
GCAGCTCGCGTCGTGCAGGACGTGACAAATGGAAGTAGCACGTCTCACTAGTCTCGTGCAGATGGACAGC
ACCGCTGAGCAATGGAAGCGGGTAGGCCTTTGGGGCAGCGGCCAATAGCAGCTTTGCTCCTTCGCTTTCT
GGGCTCAGAGGCTGGGAAGGGGTGGGTCCGGGGGCGGGCTCAGGGGCGGGCTCAGGGGCGGGGCGGGCGC
CCGAAGGTCCTCCGGAGGCCCGGCATTCTGCACGCTTCAAAAGCGCACGTCTGCCGCGCTGTTCTCCTCT
TCCTCATCTCCGGGCCTTTCGACCTGCAGCCCAAGCTTGGCAATCCGGTACTGTTGGTAAAGCCACCATG
GAAGATGCCAAAAACATTAAGAAGGGCCCAGCGCCATTCTACCCACTCGAAGACGGGACCGCCGGCGAGC
AGCTGCACAAAGCCATGAAGCGCTACGCCCTGGTGCCCGGCACCATCGCCTTTACCGACGCACATATCGA
GGTGGACATTACCTACGCCGAGTACTTCGAGATGAGCGTTCGGCTGGCAGAAGCTATGAAGCGCTATGGG
CTGAATACAAACCATCGGATCGTGGTGTGCAGCGAGAATAGCTTGCAGTTCTTCATGCCCGTGTTGGGTG
CCCTGTTCATCGGTGTGGCTGTGGCCCCAGCTAACGACATCTACAACGAGCGCGAGCTGCTGAACAGCAT
GGGCATCAGCCAGCCCACCGTCGTATTCGTGAGCAAGAAAGGGCTGCAAAAGATCCTCAACGTGCAAAAG
AAGCTACCGATCATACAAAAGATCATCATCATGGATAGCAAGACCGACTACCAGGGCTTCCAAAGCATGT
ACACCTTCGTGACTTCCCATTTGCCACCCGGCTTCAACGAGTACGACTTCGTGCCCGAGAGCTTCGACCG
GGACAAAACCATCGCCCTGATCATGAACAGTAGTGGCAGTACCGGATTGCCCAAGGGCGTAGCCCTACCG
CACCGCACCGCTTGTGTCCGATTCAGTCATGCCCGCGACCCCATCTTCGGCAACCAGATCATCCCCGACA
CCGCTATCCTCAGCGTGGTGCCATTTCACCACGGCTTCGGCATGTTCACCACGCTGGGCTACTTGATCTG
CGGCTTTCGGGTCGTGCTCATGTACCGCTTCGAGGAGGAGCTATTCTTGCGCAGCTTGCAAGACTATAAG
ATTCAATCTGCCCTGCTGGTGCCCACACTATTTAGCTTCTTCGCTAAGAGCACTCTCATCGACAAGTACG
ACCTAAGCAACTTGCACGAGATCGCCAGCGGCGGGGCGCCGCTCAGCAAGGAGGTAGGTGAGGCCGTGGC
CAAACGCTTCCACCTACCAGGCATCCGCCAGGGCTACGGCCTGACAGAAACAACCAGCGCCATTCTGATC
ACCCCCGAAGGGGACGACAAGCCTGGCGCAGTAGGCAAGGTGGTGCCCTTCTTCGAGGCTAAGGTGGTGG
ACTTGGACACCGGTAAGACACTGGGTGTGAACCAGCGCGGCGAGCTGTGCGTCCGTGGCCCCATGATCAT
GAGCGGCTACGTTAACAACCCCGAGGCTACAAACGCTCTCATCGACAAGGACGGCTGGCTGCACAGCGGC
GACATCGCCTACTGGGACGAGGACGAGCACTTCTTCATCGTGGACCGGCTGAAGAGCCTGATCAAATACA
AGGGCTACCAGGTAGCCCCAGCCGAACTGGAGAGCATCCTGCTGCAACACCCCAACATCTTCGACGCCGG
GGTCGCCGGCCTGCCCGACGACGATGCCGGCGAGCTGCCCGCCGCAGTCGTCGTGCTGGAACACGGTAAA
ACCATGACCGAGAAGGAGATCGTGGACTATGTGGCCAGCCAGGTTACAACCGCCAAGAAGCTGCGCGGTG
GTGTTGTGTTCGTGGACGAGGTGCCTAAAGGACTGACCGGCAAGTTGGACGCCCGCAAGATCCGCGAGAT
TCTCATTAAGGCCAAGAAGGGCGGCAAGATCGCCGTGTAATTCTAGTTGTTTAAACGAGCTCGCTAGCTT
TATACGCAAGCCGACATTCCATTGCCTTTATACGCAAGCCGACATTCCATTTTGTCGACCTGCAGGCATG
CAAGCTGATCCGGCTGCTAACAAAGCCCGAAAGGAAGCTGAGTTGGCTGCTGCCACCGCTGAGCAATAAC
TAGCATAACCCCTTGGGGCGGCCGCTACGCAAGCCGACATTCCATTGCCTTTATACGCAAGCCGACATTC
CATGCGGCCGCTTCGAGCAGACATGATAAGATACATTGATGAGTTTGGACAAACCACAACTAGAATGCAG
TGAAAAAAATGCTTTATTTGTGAAATTTGTGATGCTATTGCTTTATTTGTAACCATTATAAGCTGCAATA
AACAAGTTAACAACAACAATTGCATTCATTTTATGTTTCAGGTTCAGGGGGAGATGTGGGAGGTTTTTTT
AAGCAAGTAAAACCTCTACAAATGTGGTA
Features (pLannotate 1.2.2; 18 found; start..end, strand, type, name):
      5..37      +  rep_origin     M13 ori (fragment): M13 bacteriophage origin of replication; arrow indicates direction of (+) strand synthesis
     38..89      -  misc_feature   bom (fragment): basis of mobility region from pBR322
    154..511     +  promoter       SV40 promoter: SV40 enhancer and early promoter
    562..1494    +  CDS            hRluc: Renilla luciferase human codon-optimized
   1545..2337    +  CDS            NeoR/KanR (fragment): aminoglycoside phosphotransferase from Tn5; aph(3')-II (or nptII); confers resistance to neomycin, kanamycin, and G418 (Geneticin®)
   2401..2449    +  polyA_signal   poly(A) signal: synthetic polyadenylation signal
   2470..2562    -  CDS            tnpA (fragment): TN5P_ECOLX - Also known as tnp. Experimental evidence at protein level: Swiss-Prot protein existence level 1. Mediates transposition of transposon Tn5 by a 'cut and paste' mechanism. First, the monomeric transposase binds the 19 bp inverted DNA repeats flanking the transposon. Then, dimerization of the DNA- bound transposase creates a synaptic DNA complex. After nicking of the first DNA strand, excision of the transposon proceeds through a series of intermediates. The transposase then mediates the insertion of the transposon at a new site by strand transfer. The activity of the wild- type tran
   2605..2709    +  promoter       AmpR promoter: bla
   2710..3570    +  CDS            AmpR: β-lactamase; bla; confers resistance to ampicillin, carbenicillin, and related antibiotics
   3728..4316    -  rep_origin     ori: high-copy-number ColE1/pMB1/pBR322/pUC origin of replication
   4432..4715    +  misc_feature   cer region: ColE1-derived recombination site that helps to maintain plasmids as monomers
   4772..5271    +  promoter       PGK promoter: mouse phosphoglycerate kinase 1 promoter
   5318..6970    +  CDS            luciferase: firefly luciferase synthetic luc2 version of the luciferase gene
   7054..7076    +  misc_feature   MCS (fragment): pUC18/19 multiple cloning site
   7083..7132    +  CDS            SET1 (fragment): solubility-enhancement tag derived from T7 phage gene 10B
   7140..7159    +  terminator     T7 terminator (fragment): transcription terminator for bacteriophage T7 RNA polymerase
   7237..7358    -  polyA_signal   SV40 poly(A) signal: SV40 polyadenylation signal
   7381..7449    -  CDS            large T antigen (fragment): large T antigen from SV40 (simian virus 40)
