[The description below was written by a language model from this plasmid's Addgene catalogue record and pLannotate feature annotations shown in this document.]
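Description:
pmirGLO-mir1-8mer4x (pEZ184) is a mammalian dual-luciferase reporter plasmid built on the pmirGLO backbone and designed to read out the activity of human miR-1. It is propagated in E. coli as a high-copy plasmid through a ColE1/pUC-type origin and selected with ampicillin via the bla (AmpR) gene and its own promoter. A ColE1 cer site is also annotated, which helps keep the plasmid monomeric.

The primary reporter is the synthetic firefly luciferase gene luc2, driven by a PGK promoter. Downstream of the luc2 coding sequence lies the remnant of a multiple cloning site followed by an SV40 polyadenylation signal. According to the catalogue entry, four copies of the 8mer seed-match site for human miR-1 were introduced by Gibson cloning. The automated feature table does not annotate these sites by name. The short stretch between the luc2 stop and the poly(A) signal, where only small fragmentary matches (a solubility tag and a T7 terminator piece) are called, is the likely location, placing the sites in the luc2 3' UTR, although the record does not state this. miR-1 binding to such sites would repress firefly luciferase output.

A second cassette, under the SV40 enhancer/early promoter, carries humanized Renilla luciferase followed closely by a neomycin/G418 resistance sequence and a synthetic poly(A) signal. This provides an internal normalisation control, and the NeoR element could allow drug selection in mammalian cells. The ratio of firefly to Renilla signal therefore reports miR-1-mediated silencing independently of transfection efficiency. The plasmid was deposited alongside work on cytosolic CRISPR RNAs for RNA-targeting CRISPR-Cas systems, but its specific role in that study is not described in the record.
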