Addgene plasmid #229058: pmirGLO-mir1-8mer4x (pEZ184)
Purpose: Dual-luciferase reporter containing 4 copies of the 8mer site of human miR-1
Depositing lab: S Chul Kwon. Depositing organization: University of Hong Kong. Publication: Cytosolic CRISPR RNAs for efficient application of RNA-targeting CRISPR-Cas systems. Cheng ECK, Lam JKC, Kwon SC. EMBO Rep. 2025 Feb 26. doi: 10.1038/s44319-025-00399-4. PubMed 40011676.
Backbone
  Vector backbone: pmirGLO
  Vector type: Mammalian Expression
Growth in bacteria
  Bacterial resistance: Ampicillin, 100 μg/mL
  Growth temperature: 37°C
  Growth strain: NEB Stable
  Copy number: High Copy
Gene/Insert
  Gene/Insert name: Human miR-1 binding sites
  Species: H. sapiens (human)
  Cloning method: Gibson Cloning
Terms and licenses: Academic/Nonprofit Terms; Industry Terms: Not Available to Industry
Depositor comments: Please visit https://doi.org/10.1101/2024.09.18.613662 for bioRxiv preprint.
How to cite: pmirGLO-mir1-8mer4x (pEZ184) was a gift from S Chul Kwon (Addgene plasmid # 229058 ; http://n2t.net/addgene:229058 ; RRID:Addgene_229058)
